>Addgene plasmid #132970 | pCS-foxc1a-2a-nlstdTomato | addgene full sequence | sequence record 264809 | Addgene NGS Result
GATCGGTGCGGGCCTCTTCGCTATTACGCCAGTCGACCGCCAATTCAATATGGCGTATATGGACTCATGC
CAATTCAATATGGTGGATCTGGACCTGTGCCAATTCAATATGGCGTATATGGACTCGTGCCAATTCAATA
TGGTGGATCTGGACCCCAGCCAATTCAATATGGCGGACTTGGCACCATGCCAATTCAATATGGCGGACCT
GGCACTGTGCCAACTGGGGAGGGGTCTACTTGGCACGGTGCCAAGTTTGAGGAGGGGTCTTGGCCCTGTG
CCAAGTCCGCCATATTGAATTGGCATGGTGCCAATAATGGCGGCCATATTGGCTATATGCCAGGATCAAT
ATATAGGCAATATCCAATATGGCCCTATGCCAATATGGCTATTGGCCAGGTTCAATACTATGTATTGGCC
CTATGCCATATAGTATTCCATATATGGGTTTTCCTATTGACGTAGATAGCCCCTCCCAATGGGCGGTCCC
ATATACCATATATGGGGCTTCCTAATACCGCCCATAGCCACTCCCCCATTGACGTCAATGGTCTCTATAT
ATGGTCTTTCCTATTGACGTCATATGGGCGGTCCTATTGACGTATATGGCGCCTCCCCCATTGACGTCAA
TTACGGTAAATGGCCCGCCTGGCTCAATGCCCATTGACGTCAATAGGACCACCCACCATTGACGTCAATG
GGATGGCTCATTGCCCATTCATATCCGTTCTCACGCCCCCTATTGACGTCAATGACGGTAAATGGCCCAC
TTGGCAGTACATCAATATCTATTAATAGTAACTTGGCAAGTACATTACTATTGGAAGTACGCCAGGGTAC
ATTGGCAGTACTCCCATTGACGTCAATGGCGGTAAATGGCCCGCGATGGCTGCCAAGTACATCCCCATTG
ACGTCAATGGGGAGGGGCAATGACGCAAATGGGCGTTCCATTGACGTAAATGGGCGGTAGGCGTGCCTAA
TGGGAGGTCTATATAAGCAATGCTCGTTTAGGGAACCGCCATTCTGCCTGGGGACGTCGGAGCAAGCTTG
ATTTAGGTGACACTATAGAATACAAGCTACTTGTTCTTTTTGCAGGATCCCATCGATTCGAATTCAAGGA
TCAACAAGTTTGTACAAAAAAGCAGGCTCCGCCACCATGCAGGCGCGCTATTCCGTCTCCAGTCCCAACT
CGCTGGGAGTTGTGCCGTACATCAGCAGCGACCAAAGTTATTACCGAGCCGCCGCCGGAGGGGGGTACAC
CGGCATGCCAGCCCCCATGACCATGTACTCTCACGCGGCCCACGACCAGTACCCCGCCAGCATGGCGAGG
GCATATGGGCCATACACTCCACAGCCGCAGCCTAAGGATATGGTGAAACCCCCGTACAGCTACATTGCGC
TCATCACAATGGCAATCCAGAACTCCCCGGACAAAAAGGTGACCCTTAATGGTATTTATCAGTTCATCAT
GGAGCGCTTTCCCTTTTACAGAGACAACAAGCAAGGCTGGCAGAACAGCATCCGACATAATTTATCCCTG
AACGAGTGCTTTGTCAAAGTTCCACGCGATGATAAGAAACCCGGAAAAGGCAGCTACTGGACCCTCGACC
CGGACTCGTATAATATGTTTGAGAACGGCAGCTTTTTGAGGCGACGACGGCGATTTAAAAAGAAGGACGC
CATGAAGGACAAGGAGGACCGAGGTGTTAAAGAGGCGCCGTCCCGCCAGGCGCAGCCGCAGGCCCGCGAG
CAGGAGCAGTCGGTGCCTGGCTCTCAGCCCGTGCGCATTCAGGACATTAAAACCGAGAACGGCACGTCCA
CTCCTCCGCAGGCTGTTTCGCCCACGCTAAGCACCGTCCCGAAGATCGAGAGCCCCGACAGCAGCAGCAG
CATGTCGAGCGGCAGCCCGCACAGCATCCCTTCCACCCGCTCCCTCAGCCTGGATAGCGCTGGAGAGCAG
CACCACCAGGCCCCCGCGCAGGGCTTCAGCGTGGACAACATCATGACCTCCCTCCGCGGATCGCCGCACA
GCTCCGGAGAGCTCACCCCGTCTCTCGTGGCTCCCTCGCGGACAGGTATAACACCCACGTTGTCCCTGAA
TTATTCTCCCAATCAGTCGTCCGTGTACAGCTCGCCCTGCAGCCAGAACTCTATCTCGACTACCTCCAAC
GCCACCTATCACTGCAACATGCAGGCCATGAGCTTGTACGCGGGCGGAGATCGCTCGGGCCACTTGGGGA
CCACCGCTACCACCGTGGACGAAACTCTGCCTGATTACTCGATCACGACCACCACGTCGTCGTTGAGCCA
CGGGAATCTGAGCTCGGCCCAGGAGGGCCACCATCCGCACCAAGGGCGCCTCGCCTCATGGTACCTGAAC
CAGGCCGGAGACATTGGCCATCTAGGCGCGACGTACCCAGCGCAGCAGCAGAACTTCCATTCGGTTCGAG
AGATGTTCGAATCGCAGAGAATCGGTCTGAATAATTCGCCGGTAAACGGGAATAACAGCTGTCAAATGTC
GTTTCCCCCGAGCCAGCCCATTTACCGCACGTCGGGGGCTTTTGTGTATGACTGCAGCAAATTTCACCCA
GCTTTCTTGTACAAAGTGGGAGGATCCGGAGCCACGAACTTCTCTCTGTTAAAGCAAGCAGGAGACGTGG
AAGAAAACCCCGGTCCTGCAGGATCCCATCGATTTAAAGCTATGGAGCAAAAGCTCATTTCTGAAGAGGA
CTTGAATGAAATGGAGCAAAAGCTCATTTCTGAAGAGGACTTGAATGAAATGGAGCAAAAGCTCATTTCT
GAAGAGGACTTGAATGAAATGGAGCAAAAGCTCATTTCTGAAGAGGACTTGAATGAAATGGAGCAAAAGC
TCATTTCTGAAGAGGACTTGAATGAAATGGAGAGCTTGGGCGACCTCACCATGGAGCAAAAGCTCATTTC
TGAAGAGGACTTGAATTTAGAGATCTCGAATTCCATGCCCAAGAAGAAGAGGAAGGTGATGGTGAGCAAG
GGCGAGGAGGTCATCAAAGAGTTCATGCGCTTCAAGGTGCGCATGGAGGGCTCCATGAACGGCCACGAGT
TCGAGATCGAGGGCGAGGGCGAGGGCCGCCCCTACGAGGGCACCCAGACCGCCAAGCTGAAGGTGACCAA
GGGCGGCCCCCTGCCCTTCGCCTGGGACATCCTGTCCCCCCAGTTCATGTACGGCTCCAAGGCGTACGTG
AAGCACCCCGCCGACATCCCCGATTACAAGAAGCTGTCCTTCCCCGAGGGCTTCAAGTGGGAGCGCGTGA
TGAACTTCGAGGACGGCGGTCTGGTGACCGTGACCCAGGACTCCTCCCTGCAGGACGGCACGCTGATCTA
CAAGGTGAAGATGCGCGGCACCAACTTCCCCCCCGACGGCCCCGTAATGCAGAAGAAGACCATGGGCTGG
GAGGCCTCCACCGAGCGCCTGTACCCCCGCGACGGCGTGCTGAAGGGCGAGATCCACCAGGCCCTGAAGC
TGAAGGACGGCAGCCACTACCTGGTGGAGTTCAAGACCATCTACATGGCCAAGAAGCCCGTGCAACTGCC
CGGCTACTACTACGTGGACACCAAGCTGGACATCACCTCCCACAACGAGGACTACACCATCGTGGAACAG
TACGAGCGCTCCGAGGGCCGCCACCACCTGTTCCTGGGGCATGGCACCGGCAGCACCGGCAGCGGCAGCT
CCGGCACCGCCTCCTCCGAGGACAACAACATGGCCGTCATCAAAGAGTTCATGCGCTTCAAGGTGCGCAT
GGAGGGCTCCATGAACGGCCACGAGTTCGAGATCGAGGGCGAGGGCGAGGGCCGCCCCTACGAGGGCACC
CAGACCGCCAAGCTGAAGGTGACCAAGGGCGGCCCCCTGCCCTTCGCCTGGGACATCCTGTCCCCCCAGT
TCATGTACGGCTCCAAGGCGTACGTGAAGCACCCCGCCGACATCCCCGATTACAAGAAGCTGTCCTTCCC
CGAGGGCTTCAAGTGGGAGCGCGTGATGAACTTCGAGGACGGCGGTCTGGTGACCGTGACCCAGGACTCC
TCCCTGCAGGACGGCACGCTGATCTACAAGGTGAAGATGCGCGGCACCAACTTCCCCCCCGACGGCCCCG
TAATGCAGAAGAAGACCATGGGCTGGGAGGCCTCCACCGAGCGCCTGTACCCCCGCGACGGCGTGCTGAA
GGGCGAGATCCACCAGGCCCTGAAGCTGAAGGACGGCGGCCACTACCTGGTGGAGTTCAAGACCATCTAC
ATGGCCAAGAAGCCCGTGCAACTGCCCGGCTACTACTACGTGGACACCAAGCTGGACATCACCTCCCACA
ACGAGGACTACACCATCGTGGAACAGTACGAGCGCTCCGAGGGCCGCCACCACCTGTTCCTGTACGGCAT
GGACGAGCTGTACAAGGGATCCTAACAACTTTATTATACATAGTTGCACTCGAGCCTCTAGAACTATAGT
GAGTCGTATTACGTAGATCCAGACATGATAAGATACATTGATGAGTTTGGACAAACCACAACTAGAATGC
AGTGAAAAAAATGCTTTATTTGTGAAATTTGTGATGCTATTGCTTTATTTGTAACCATTATAAGCTGCAA
TAAACAAGTTAACAACAACAATTGCATTCATTTTATGTTTCAGGTTCAGGGGGAGGTGTGGGAGGTTTTT
TAATTCGCGGCCGCGGCGCCAATGCATTGGGCCCGGTACCCAGCTTTTGTTCCCTTTAGTGAGGGTTAAT
TGCGCGCTTGGCGTAATCATGGTCATAGCTGTTTCCTGTGTGAAATTGTTATCCGCTCACAATTCCACAC
AACATACGAGCCGGGAGCATAAAGTGTAAAGCCTGGGGTGCCTAATGAGTGAGCTAACTCACATTAATTG
CGTTGCGCTCACTGCCCGCTTTCCAGTCGGGAAACCTGTCGTGCCAGCTGCATTAATGAATCGGCCAACG
CGCGGGGAGAGGCGGTTTGCGTATTGGGCGCTCTTCCGCTTCCTCGCTCACTGACTCGCTGCGCTCGGTC
GTTCGGCTGCGGCGAGCGGTATCAGCTCACTCAAAGGCGGTAATACGGTTATCCACAGAATCAGGGGATA
ACGCAGGAAAGAACATGTGAGCAAAAGGCCAGCAAAAGGCCAGGAACCGTAAAAAGGCCGCGTTGCTGGC
GTTTTTCCATAGGCTCCGCCCCCCTGACGAGCATCACAAAAATCGACGCTCAAGTCAGAGGTGGCGAAAC
CCGACAGGACTATAAAGATACCAGGCGTTTCCCCCTGGAAGCTCCCTCGTGCGCTCTCCTGTTCCGACCC
TGCCGCTTACCGGATACCTGTCCGCCTTTCTCCCTTCGGGAAGCGTGGCGCTTTCTCATAGCTCACGCTG
TAGGTATCTCAGTTCGGTGTAGGTCGTTCGCTCCAAGCTGGGCTGTGTGCACGAACCCCCCGTTCAGCCC
GACCGCTGCGCCTTATCCGGTAACTATCGTCTTGAGTCCAACCCGGTAAGACACGACTTATCGCCACTGG
CAGCAGCCACTGGTAACAGGATTAGCAGAGCGAGGTATGTAGGCGGTGCTACAGAGTTCTTGAAGTGGTG
GCCTAACTACGGCTACACTAGAAGAACAGTATTTGGTATCTGCGCTCTGCTGAAGCCAGTTACCTTCGGA
AAAAGAGTTGGTAGCTCTTGATCCGGCAAACAAACCACCGCTGGTAGCGGTGGTTTTTTTGTTTGCAAGC
AGCAGATTACGCGCAGAAAAAAAGGATCTCAAGAAGATCCTTTGATCTTTTCTACGGGGTCTGACGCTCA
GTGGAACGAAAACTCACGTTAAGGGATTTTGGTCATGAGATTATCAAAAAGGATCTTCACCTAGATCCTT
TTAAATTAAAAATGAAGTTTTAAATCAATCTAAAGTATATATGAGTAAACTTGGTCTGACAGTTACCAAT
GCTTAATCAGTGAGGCACCTATCTCAGCGATCTGTCTATTTCGTTCATCCATAGTTGCCTGACTCCCCGT
CGTGTAGATAACTACGATACGGGAGGGCTTACCATCTGGCCCCAGTGCTGCAATGATACCGCGAGACCCA
CGCTCACCGGCTCCAGATTTATCAGCAATAAACCAGCCAGCCGGAAGGGCCGAGCGCAGAAGTGGTCCTG
CAACTTTATCCGCCTCCATCCAGTCTATTAATTGTTGCCGGGAAGCTAGAGTAAGTAGTTCGCCAGTTAA
TAGTTTGCGCAACGTTGTTGCCATTGCTACAGGCATCGTGGTGTCACGCTCGTCGTTTGGTATGGCTTCA
TTCAGCTCCGGTTCCCAACGATCAAGGCGAGTTACATGATCCCCCATGTTGTGCAAAAAAGCGGTTAGCT
CCTTCGGTCCTCCGATCGTTGTCAGAAGTAAGTTGGCCGCAGTGTTATCACTCATGGTTATGGCAGCACT
GCATAATTCTCTTACTGTCATGCCATCCGTAAGATGCTTTTCTGTGACTGGTGAGTACTCAACCAAGTCA
TTCTGAGAATAGTGTATGCGGCGACCGAGTTGCTCTTGCCCGGCGTCAATACGGGATAATACCGCGCCAC
ATAGCAGAACTTTAAAAGTGCTCATCATTGGAAAACGTTCTTCGGGGCGAAAACTCTCAAGGATCTTACC
GCTGTTGAGATCCAGTTCGATGTAACCCACTCGTGCACCCAACTGATCTTCAGCATCTTTTACTTTCACC
AGCGTTTCTGGGTGAGCAAAAACAGGAAGGCAAAATGCCGCAAAAAAGGGAATAAGGGCGACACGGAAAT
GTTGAATACTCATACTCTTCCTTTTTCAATATTATTGAAGCATTTATCAGGGTTATTGTCTCATGAGCGG
ATACATATTTGAATGTATTTAGAAAAATAAACAAATAGGGGTTCCGCGCACATTTCCCCGAAAAGTGCCA
CCTAAATTGTAAGCGTTAATATTTTGTTAAAATTCGCGTTAAATTTTTGTTAAATCAGCTCATTTTTTAA
CCAATAGGCCGAAATCGGCAAAATCCCTTATAAATCAAAAGAATAGACCGAGATAGGGT
[37 nt withheld, positions 7060-7096]
AAAGAACGTGGACTCCAACGTCAAAGG
[49 nt withheld, positions 7124-7172]
T
[91 nt withheld, positions 7174-7264]
G
[124 nt withheld, positions 7266-7389]
CCCATTCGCCATTCAGGCTGCGCAACTGTTGGGAAGGGC
Features (pLannotate 1.2.2; 26 found; start..end, strand, type, name):
     39..1016    +  promoter       CMV IE94 promoter: enhancer/promoter region of simian cytomegalovirus major immediate early transcription unit IE94
   1051..1069    +  promoter       SP6 promoter: promoter for bacteriophage SP6 RNA polymerase
   1124..1148    +  protein_bind   attB1: mutant version of attB; recombination site for the Gateway® BP reaction BP Clonase™
   1157..2584    +  CDS            foxc1a: FXC1A_DANRE - Also known as foxc1.1. Experimental evidence at transcript level: Swiss-Prot protein existence level 2. DNA-binding transcriptional factor that plays a role in a broad range of cellular and developmental processes such as eye, bones, cardiovascular, kidney and skin development. Acts either as a transcriptional activator or repressor. Binds to the consensus binding site 5'-[G/C][A/T]AAA[T/C]AA[A/C]-3' in promoter of target genes. Upon DNA-binding, promotes DNA bending. Required for cell viability and resistance to oxidative stress in the eye. Promotes cell growth inhibition by sto
   2589..2609    -  protein_bind   attB2: mutant version of attB; core recombination site for the Gateway® BP reaction BP Clonase™
   2621..2677    +  CDS            P2A: 2A peptide from porcine teschovirus-1 polyprotein Eukaryotic ribosomes fail to insert a peptide bond between the Gly and Pro residues, yielding separate polypeptides.
   2705..2734    +  CDS            Myc: Myc (human c-Myc proto-oncogene) epitope tag
   2744..2773    +  CDS            Myc: Myc (human c-Myc proto-oncogene) epitope tag
   2783..2812    +  CDS            Myc: Myc (human c-Myc proto-oncogene) epitope tag
   2822..2851    +  CDS            Myc: Myc (human c-Myc proto-oncogene) epitope tag
   2861..2890    +  CDS            Myc: Myc (human c-Myc proto-oncogene) epitope tag
   2924..2953    +  CDS            Myc: Myc (human c-Myc proto-oncogene) epitope tag
   2999..4426    +  CDS            tdTomato: tdTomato is a basic (constitutively fluorescent) orange fluorescent protein published in 2004, derived from Discosoma sp.. It is reported to be a somewhat slowly-maturing tandem dimer with low acid sensitivity.
   4436..4456    -  protein_bind   attB3: mutant version of attB; core recombination site for the Gateway® BP reaction BP Clonase™
   4474..4491    -  promoter       T7 promoter (fragment): promoter for bacteriophage T7 RNA polymerase
   4496..4630    -  polyA_signal   SV40 poly(A) signal: SV40 polyadenylation signal
   4743..4761    -  promoter       T3 promoter: promoter for bacteriophage T3 RNA polymerase
   4806..4822    -  protein_bind   lac operator: The lac repressor binds to the lac operator to inhibit transcription in E. coli. This inhibition can be relieved by adding lactose or isopropyl-β-D-thiogalactopyranoside (IPTG). lac repressor encoded by lacI
   4830..4860    -  promoter       lac promoter: promoter for the E. coli lac operon
   4875..4896    -  protein_bind   CAP binding site: CAP binding activates transcription in the presence of cAMP. E. coli catabolite activator protein
   4909..5001    -  CDS            lacI (fragment): lac repressor; lacI; The lac repressor binds to the lac operator to inhibit transcription in E. coli. This inhibition can be relieved by adding lactose or isopropyl-β-D-thiogalactopyranoside (IPTG).
   5184..5772    -  rep_origin     ori: high-copy-number ColE1/pMB1/pBR322/pUC origin of replication
   5943..6803    -  CDS            AmpR: β-lactamase; bla; confers resistance to ampicillin, carbenicillin, and related antibiotics
   6804..6908    -  promoter       AmpR promoter: bla
   6961..7389    -  rep_origin     f1 ori (sequence partly withheld): f1 bacteriophage origin of replication; arrow indicates direction of (+) strand synthesis
   7394..32      -  CDS            lacZα (fragment) (across the origin): LacZα fragment of β-galactosidase; lacZ fragment
