[The description below was written by a language model from this plasmid's Addgene catalogue record and pLannotate feature annotations shown in this document.]
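Description:
pCS-foxc1a-2a-nlstdTomato is a pCS-family (pCS3MT backbone) expression plasmid catalogued as a mammalian expression vector. It is maintained in E. coli through a high-copy ColE1/pUC-type origin with ampicillin selection (AmpR under its own bla promoter). An f1 origin and remnants of the lac region (lac promoter/operator, lacZα and lacI fragments) are carried over from the parental cloning vector. The catalogue lists a total size of 5,882 bp, whereas the sequenced record behind the feature table is 7,428 nt. The annotated layout should be taken as the better guide to the actual construct.

The payload is a single bicistronic open reading frame driven by the simian CMV IE94 enhancer/promoter. A bacteriophage SP6 promoter lies immediately downstream, and the frame is followed by an SV40 polyadenylation signal. Full-length zebrafish foxc1a, a forkhead-family DNA-binding transcription factor, comes first. It is followed by a porcine teschovirus P2A peptide, six copies of the Myc epitope, and tdTomato. The catalogue states that the reporter carries an N-terminal nuclear localization signal, though this is not separately annotated in the feature table.

Ribosomal skipping at P2A yields Foxc1a and a separate Myc-tagged, nuclear red fluorescent protein. Fluorescent nuclei therefore mark cells expressing the transcription factor without fusing the reporter to it. The attB1, attB2 and attB3 sites flanking the segments indicate assembly by multisite Gateway recombination.

The CMV promoter supports expression from transfected or injected DNA, and the SP6 promoter allows in vitro transcription of sense mRNA, a typical use of pCS vectors. T7 and T3 promoters sit on the opposite strand downstream of the insert. The record's stated purpose covers only the construct's design, but the associated publication concerns lymphatic valves in zebrafish.
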