Addgene plasmid #132970: pCS-foxc1a-2a-nlstdTomato
Purpose: full-length of foxc1a in frame with viral 2a peptide and nuclear localized tdTomato in pCS expression vector
Depositing lab: Nathan Lawson. Depositing organization: University of Massachusetts, Worcester. Publication: Valves Are a Conserved Feature of the Zebrafish Lymphatic System. Shin M, Nozaki T, Idrizi F, Isogai S, Ogasawara K, Ishida K, Yuge S, Roscoe B, Wolfe SA, Fukuhara S, Mochizuki N, Deguchi T, Lawson ND. Dev Cell. 2019 Nov 4;51(3):374-386.e5. doi: 10.1016/j.devcel.2019.08.019. Epub 2019 Sep 26. PubMed 31564611.
Backbone
  Vector backbone: pCS3MT
  Backbone size w/o insert (bp): 4000
  Total vector size (bp): 5882
  Vector type: Mammalian Expression
Growth in bacteria
  Bacterial resistance: Ampicillin, 100 μg/mL
  Growth temperature: 37°C
  Growth strain: DH5alpha
  Copy number: High Copy
Gene/Insert 1
  Gene/Insert name: tdTomato
  Species: Discosoma
  Insert size (bp): 1812
  Tag / fusion protein: myc (N terminal on insert); NLS (N terminal on insert)
Gene/Insert 2
  Gene/Insert name: foxc1a
  Species: D. rerio (zebrafish)
  Insert size (bp): 1428
  Entrez Gene: foxc1a (a.k.a. foxc1.1)
Terms and licenses: Academic/Nonprofit Terms; Industry Terms: Not Available to Industry
How to cite: pCS-foxc1a-2a-nlstdTomato was a gift from Nathan Lawson (Addgene plasmid # 132970 ; http://n2t.net/addgene:132970 ; RRID:Addgene_132970)
