>Addgene plasmid #132970 | pCS-foxc1a-2a-nlstdTomato | depositor partial sequence | sequence record 255577 | foxc1a
ATGCAGGCGCGCTATTCCGTCTCCAGTCCCAACTCGCTGGGAGTTGTGCCGTACATCAGCAGCGACCAAA
GTTATTACCGAGCCGCCGCCGGAGGGGGGTACACCGGCATGCCAGCCCCCATGACCATGTACTCTCACGC
GGCCCACGACCAGTACCCCGCCAGCATGGCGAGGGCATATGGGCCATACACTCCACAGCCGCAGCCTAAG
GATATGGTGAAACCCCCGTACAGCTACATTGCGCTCATCACAATGGCAATCCAGAACTCCCCGGACAAAA
AGGTGACCCTTAATGGTATTTATCAGTTCATCATGGAGCGCTTTCCCTTTTACAGAGACAACAAGCAAGG
CTGGCAGAACAGCATCCGACATAATTTATCCCTGAACGAGTGCTTTGTCAAAGTTCCACGCGATGATAAG
AAACCCGGAAAAGGCAGCTACTGGACCCTCGACCCGGACTCGTATAATATGTTTGAGAACGGCAGCTTTT
TGAGGCGACGACGGCGATTTAAAAAGAAGGACGCCATGAAGGACAAGGAGGACCGAGGTGTTAAAGAGGC
GCCGTCCCGCCAGGCGCAGCCGCAGGCCCGCGAGCAGGAGCAGTCGGTGCCTGGCTCTCAGCCCGTGCGC
ATTCAGGACATTAAAACCGAGAACGGCACGTCCACTCCTCCGCAGGCTGTTTCGCCCACGCTAAGCACCG
TCCCGAAGATCGAGAGCCCCGACAGCAGCAGCAGCATGTCGAGCGGCAGCCCGCACAGCATCCCTTCCAC
CCGCTCCCTCAGCCTGGATAGCGCTGGAGAGCAGCACCACCAGGCCCCCGCGCAGGGCTTCAGCGTGGAC
AACATCATGACCTCCCTCCGCGGATCGCCGCACAGCTCCGGAGAGCTCACCCCGTCTCTCGTGGCTCCCT
CGCGGACAGGTATAACACCCACGTTGTCCCTGAATTATTCTCCCAATCAGTCGTCCGTGTACAGCTCGCC
CTGCAGCCAGAACTCTATCTCGACTACCTCCAACGCCACCTATCACTGCAACATGCAGGCCATGAGCTTG
TACGCGGGCGGAGATCGCTCGGGCCACTTGGGGACCACCGCTACCACCGTGGACGAAACTCTGCCTGATT
ACTCGATCACGACCACCACGTCGTCGTTGAGCCACGGGAATCTGAGCTCGGCCCAGGAGGGCCACCATCC
GCACCAAGGGCGCCTCGCCTCATGGTACCTGAACCAGGCCGGAGACATTGGCCATCTAGGCGCGACGTAC
CCAGCGCAGCAGCAGAACTTCCATTCGGTTCGAGAGATGTTCGAATCGCAGAGAATCGGTCTGAATAATT
CGCCGGTAAACGGGAATAACAGCTGTCAAATGTCGTTTCCCCCGAGCCAGCCCATTTACCGCACGTCGGG
GGCTTTTGTGTATGACTGCAGCAAATTT
