>Addgene plasmid #132970 | pCS-foxc1a-2a-nlstdTomato | depositor partial sequence | sequence record 255578 | viral 2a peptide
GGATCCGGAGCCACGAACTTCTCTCTGTTAAAGCAAGCAGGAGACGTGGAAGAAAACCCCGGTCCT
