>Addgene plasmid #132970 | pCS-foxc1a-2a-nlstdTomato | depositor partial sequence | sequence record 255579 | myc-nls-tdTomato
ATGGAGCAAAAGCTCATTTCTGAAGAGGACTTGAATGAAATGGAGCAAAAGCTCATTTCTGAAGAGGACT
TGAATGAAATGGAGCAAAAGCTCATTTCTGAAGAGGACTTGAATGAAATGGAGCAAAAGCTCATTTCTGA
AGAGGACTTGAATGAAATGGAGCAAAAGCTCATTTCTGAAGAGGACTTGAATGAAATGGAGAGCTTGGGC
GACCTCACCATGGAGCAAAAGCTCATTTCTGAAGAGGACTTGAATTTAGAGATCTCGAATTCCATGCCCA
AGAAGAAGAGGAAGGTGATGGTGAGCAAGGGCGAGGAGGTCATCAAAGAGTTCATGCGCTTCAAGGTGCG
CATGGAGGGCTCCATGAACGGCCACGAGTTCGAGATCGAGGGCGAGGGCGAGGGCCGCCCCTACGAGGGC
ACCCAGACCGCCAAGCTGAAGGTGACCAAGGGCGGCCCCCTGCCCTTCGCCTGGGACATCCTGTCCCCCC
AGTTCATGTACGGCTCCAAGGCGTACGTGAAGCACCCCGCCGACATCCCCGATTACAAGAAGCTGTCCTT
CCCCGAGGGCTTCAAGTGGGAGCGCGTGATGAACTTCGAGGACGGCGGTCTGGTGACCGTGACCCAGGAC
TCCTCCCTGCAGGACGGCACGCTGATCTACAAGGTGAAGATGCGCGGCACCAACTTCCCCCCCGACGGCC
CCGTAATGCAGAAGAAGACCATGGGCTGGGAGGCCTCCACCGAGCGCCTGTACCCCCGCGACGGCGTGCT
GAAGGGCGAGATCCACCAGGCCCTGAAGCTGAAGGACGGCGGCCACTACCTGGTGGAGTTCAAGACCATC
TACATGGCCAAGAAGCCCGTGCAACTGCCCGGCTACTACTACGTGGACACCAAGCTGGACATCACCTCCC
ACAACGAGGACTACACCATCGTGGAACAGTACGAGCGCTCCGAGGGCCGCCACCACCTGTTCCTGGGGCA
TGGCACCGGCAGCACCGGCAGCGGCAGCTCCGGCACCGCCTCCTCCGAGGACAACAACATGGCCGTCATC
AAAGAGTTCATGCGCTTCAAGGTGCGCATGGAGGGCTCCATGAACGGCCACGAGTTCGAGATCGAGGGCG
AGGGCGAGGGCCGCCCCTACGAGGGCACCCAGACCGCCAAGCTGAAGGTGACCAAGGGCGGCCCCCTGCC
CTTCGCCTGGGACATCCTGTCCCCCCAGTTCATGTACGGCTCCAAGGCGTACGTGAAGCACCCCGCCGAC
ATCCCCGATTACAAGAAGCTGTCCTTCCCCGAGGGCTTCAAGTGGGAGCGCGTGATGAACTTCGAGGACG
GCGGTCTGGTGACCGTGACCCAGGACTCCTCCCTGCAGGACGGCACGCTGATCTACAAGGTGAAGATGCG
CGGCACCAACTTCCCCCCCGACGGCCCCGTAATGCAGAAGAAGACCATGGGCTGGGAGGCCTCCACCGAG
CGCCTGTACCCCCGCGACGGCGTGCTGAAGGGCGAGATCCACCAGGCCCTGAAGCTGAAGGACGGCGGCC
ACTACCTGGTGGAGTTCAAGACCATCTACATGGCCAAGAAGCCCGTGCAACTGCCCGGCTACTACTACGT
GGACACCAAGCTGGACATCACCTCCCACAACGAGGACTACACCATCGTGGAACAGTACGAGCGCTCCGAG
GGCCGCCACCACCTGTTCCTGTACGGCATGGACGAGCTGTACAAG
